>Addgene plasmid #198770 | pWP004 | addgene full sequence | sequence record 391665 | Addgene NGS Result
AAGCTTGCATGCGCGGCCGCACTGACTGGGCCGGCCATTGTATTGCAATCAGTGTAATCTTTTTCTATTG
TTGTTCTGATCAGTTGAATTAATTTGGGTTTCAAAATAACTGAAAGGGAAGCCAATTTTTAACGGGGAAG
CTCTGCATAATTTCTCAAAACAACTTATTAGTTAGCTTATACTAATTGAAAAAAAAAGAAGATAGCTAAT
TTTTGGCAAGCTTAAACTTAAGTTTCTAAATGTTTCCAATATCTGCCTATTCGAACTACCGCGCTTTTGC
CTCAAACTCCGCCTAATTTTCCGTGCCGCATCGTGGTTTTTATCAATTTCGACGCAAACTCTTTGTTTTG
AATCGTTAAAATTTTTTGTACATTAGACGTTAAGGGAATATTGTAATAGACACTTCACTTGAAAATTTAA
AATTGGAGAAAAATCGAGGTGTAGCAAAATGGGCGGAGTTTTGAGACAAAACCACGGTAGTTCAAATGAG
GAGATTAAATAGTTACAATTAAAAATTCGCAAAAAAAACTTGCATTGTCTGAATGATGTTTTTTATTATT
TTGTTGTGTCTCGGCTTCTAGGTCCAGTCTGTGTATTTTATTTCATTGTACCATAAACGTGTGAATAGAG
TTCTCGTAAATCGACAATGGAGTTTTCAAAAAATACATAACGATGAGTAATCCTTGTTATATTTTCCATT
AGAGTAAATTGATATAAAGAAAACAGAGTTATATCTGAAGTTGAGAAGCTTAAAAGATTTATGACTACCG
TAAGAATATCCGGATGAGCTGATACAGATGGCTCATGAAGAGACGCAACGGGTTTCATTTCGTACATTTT
TATCAACTCATATTCGATCCACGGTAACTATCGTGAGAAGCTGTAGGCGCGCCTCTAGAGGATCCCCGGG
ATTGGCCAAAGGACCCAAAGGTATGTTTCGAATGATACTAACATAACATAGAACATTTTCAGGAGGACCC
TTGGCTAGGATGGGCCCTAAAAAGAAGCGTAAAGCTAGCATGAAGCTGTTGTCTTCAATGGAACAAGCTT
GCGACATATGCCGGTTAAAAAAACTCAGGTGCTCGAAGGAAAAGCCCAAGTGTGCCAAGTGTCTGAAGAA
CAACTCGGAGTGCCGTTATTCTCCCAAGGCTATGAGGTCCCCACTGACCAGGGCGCATCTGACAGAGGTA
GAATCAAGGTTGGAAAAATTGGAAGATTTGTTTCTGCTCATGTTTCCTCGGGAAAACCTGGACAGCATTT
TGAACATGGACTCTTTGGACGAAGTGAAAGTAATGTTGAAACAATTATATATGCAGGACTATGGTGACAC
GGATGCTGCTATGGATAGCTTGACCCCTATGGAAAATGGCATGTCTGAAGGGCCGAGAAAACACATGAAG
ACTGCGACATCATCGCCAAAAGTGGATGAAGATGGAAGCCAAAGTCAGTTGAGTGTATCGCCGGAATTCC
CGCTGCAGTCTGGTGGCGGAGGGGCTCCTAGGGGTTCCGGACGGGCTGACGCATTGGACGATTTTGATCT
GGATATGCTGGGAAGTGACGCCCTCGATGATTTTGACCTTGACATGCTTGGTTCGGATGCCCTTGATGAC
TTTGACCTCGACATGCTCGGCAGTGACGCCCTTGATGATTTCGACCTGGACATGCTGATTAACTAAGGTA
CCGAATTCGCTAGCCGGCCATACAAGTAATCCGGATGATCGACGCCAACGTCGTTGAATTTTCAAATTTT
AAATACTGAATATTTGTTTTTTTTCCTATTATTTATTTATTCTCTTTGTGTTTTTTTTCTTGCTTTCTAA
AAAATTAATTCAATCCAAATCTAAACATTTTTTTTTCTCTTTCCGTCTCCCAATTCGTATTCCGCTCCTC
TCATCTGAACACAATGTGCAAGTTTATTTATCTTCTCGCTTTCATTTCATTAGGACGTGGGGGGAATTGG
TGGAAGGGGGAAACACACAAAAGGATGATGGAAATGAAATAAGGACACACAATATGCAACAACATTCAAT
TCAGAAATATGGAGGAAGGTTTAAAAGAAAACATAAAAATATATAGAGGAGGAAGGAAAACTAGTAAAAA
ATAAGCAAAGAAATTAGGCGAACGATGAGAATTGTCCTCGCTTGGGCCCAAAAGGCCTTTTTTTTTTGGC
GCCGACGTCAGGTGGCACTTTTCGGGGAAATGTGCGCGGAACCCCTATTTGTTTATTTTTCTAAATACAT
TCAAATATGTATCCGCTCATGAGACAATAACCCTGATAAATGCTTCAATAATATTGAAAAAGGAAGAGTA
TGAGTATTCAACATTTCCGTGTCGCCCTTATTCCCTTTTTTGCGGCATTTTGCCTTCCTGTTTTTGCTCA
CCCAGAAACGCTGGTGAAAGTAAAAGATGCTGAAGATCAGTTGGGTGCACGAGTGGGTTACATCGAACTG
GATCTCAACAGCGGTAAGATCCTTGAGAGTTTTCGCCCCGAAGAACGTTTTCCAATGATGAGCACTTTTA
AAGTTCTGCTATGTGGCGCGGTATTATCCCGTATTGACGCCGGGCAAGAGCAACTCGGTCGCCGCATACA
CTATTCTCAGAATGACTTGGTTGAGTACTCACCAGTCACAGAAAAGCATCTTACGGATGGCATGACAGTA
AGAGAATTATGCAGTGCTGCCATAACCATGAGTGATAACACTGCGGCCAACTTACTTCTGACAACGATCG
GAGGACCGAAGGAGCTAACCGCTTTTTTGCACAACATGGGGGATCATGTAACTCGCCTTGATCGTTGGGA
ACCGGAGCTGAATGAAGCCATACCAAACGACGAGCGTGACACCACGATGCCTGTAGCAATGGCAACAACG
TTGCGCAAACTATTAACTGGCGAACTACTTACTCTAGCTTCCCGGCAACAATTAATAGACTGGATGGAGG
CGGATAAAGTTGCAGGACCACTTCTGCGCTCGGCCCTTCCGGCTGGCTGGTTTATTGCTGATAAATCTGG
AGCCGGTGAGCGTGGGTCTCGCGGTATCATTGCAGCACTGGGGCCAGATGGTAAGCCCTCCCGTATCGTA
GTTATCTACACGACGGGGAGTCAGGCAACTATGGATGAACGAAATAGACAGATCGCTGAGATAGGTGCCT
CACTGATTAAGCATTGGTAACTGTCAGACCAAGTTTACTCATATATACTTTAGATTGATTTAAAACTTCA
TTTTTAATTTAAAAGGATCTAGGTGAAGATCCTTTTTGATAATCTCATGACCAAAATCCCTTAACGTGAG
TTTTCGTTCCACTGAGCGTCAGACCCCGTAGAAAAGATCAAAGGATCTTCTTGAGATCCTTTTTTTCTGC
GCGTAATCTGCTGCTTGCAAACAAAAAAACCACCGCTACCAGCGGTGGTTTGTTTGCCGGATCAAGAGCT
ACCAACTCTTTTTCCGAAGGTAACTGGCTTCAGCAGAGCGCAGATACCAAATACTGTTCTTCTAGTGTAG
CCGTAGTTAGGCCACCACTTCAAGAACTCTGTAGCACCGCCTACATACCTCGCTCTGCTAATCCTGTTAC
CAGTGGCTGCTGCCAGTGGCGATAAGTCGTGTCTTACCGGGTTGGACTCAAGACGATAGTTACCGGATAA
GGCGCAGCGGTCGGGCTGAACGGGGGGTTCGTGCACACAGCCCAGCTTGGAGCGAACGACCTACACCGAA
CTGAGATACCTACAGCGTGAGCTATGAGAAAGCGCCACGCTTCCCGAAGGGAGAAAGGCGGACAGGTATC
CGGTAAGCGGCAGGGTCGGAACAGGAGAGCGCACGAGGGAGCTTCCAGGGGGAAACGCCTGGTATCTTTA
TAGTCCTGTCGGGTTTCGCCACCTCTGACTTGAGCGTCGATTTTTGTGATGCTCGTCAGGGGGGCGGAGC
CTATGGAAAAACGCCAGCAACGCGGCCTTTTTACGGTTCCTGGCCTTTTGCTGGCCTTTTGCTCACATGT
TCTTTCCTGCGTTATCCCCTGATTCTGTGGATAACCGTATTACCGCCTTTGAGTGAGCTGATACCGCTCG
CCGCAGCCGAACGACCGAGCGCAGCGAGTCAGTGAGCGAGGAAGCGGAAGAGCGCCCAATACGCAAACCG
CCTCTCCCCGCGCGTTGGCCGATTCATTAATGCAGCTGGCACGACAGGTTTCCCGACTGGAAAGCGGGCA
GTGAGCGCAACGCAATTAATGTGAGTTAGCTCACTCATTAGGCACCCCAGGCTTTACACTTTATGCTTCC
GGCTCGTATGTTGTGTGGAATTGTGAGCGGATAACAATTTCACACAGGAAACAGCTATGACCATGATTAC
GCCAAGCTGTAAGTTTAAACATGATCTTACTAACTAACTATTCTCATTTAAATTTTCAGAGCTTAAAAAT
GGCTGAAATCACTCACAACGATGGATACGCTAACAACTTGGAAATGAAAT
Features (pLannotate 1.2.2; 10 found; start..end, strand, type, name):
    893..910     -  misc_feature   MCS (fragment): pUC18/19 multiple cloning site
   1020..1460    +  CDS            GAL4 (fragment): GAL4_YEAST - Experimental evidence at protein level: Swiss-Prot protein existence level 1. This protein is a positive regulator for the gene expression of the galactose-induced genes such as GAL1, GAL2, GAL7, GAL10, and MEL1 which code for the enzymes used to convert galactose to glucose. It recognizes a 17 base pair sequence in (5'-CGGRNNRCYNYNCNCCG-3') the upstream activating sequence (UAS-G) of these genes. From Saccharomyces cerevisiae (strain ATCC 204508 / S288c) (Baker's yeast).
   1638..1654    +  CDS            VP96 (fragment): 6 tandem repeats of the minimal activation domain of herpes simplex virus VP16 (Cheng et al., 2013)
   2205..2309    +  promoter       AmpR promoter: bla
   2310..3170    +  CDS            AmpR: β-lactamase; bla; confers resistance to ampicillin, carbenicillin, and related antibiotics
   3341..3929    +  rep_origin     ori: high-copy-number ColE1/pMB1/pBR322/pUC origin of replication
   4112..4204    +  CDS            lacI (fragment): lac repressor; lacI; The lac repressor binds to the lac operator to inhibit transcription in E. coli. This inhibition can be relieved by adding lactose or isopropyl-β-D-thiogalactopyranoside (IPTG).
   4217..4238    +  protein_bind   CAP binding site: CAP binding activates transcription in the presence of cAMP. E. coli catabolite activator protein
   4253..4283    +  promoter       lac promoter: promoter for the E. coli lac operon
   4291..4307    +  protein_bind   lac operator: The lac repressor binds to the lac operator to inhibit transcription in E. coli. This inhibition can be relieved by adding lactose or isopropyl-β-D-thiogalactopyranoside (IPTG). lac repressor encoded by lacI
