[The description below was written by a language model from this plasmid's Addgene catalogue record and pLannotate feature annotations shown in this document.]
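Description:
pWP004 is a C. elegans expression plasmid built on the pHW393 backbone that serves as a driver construct in the cGAL-UAS bipartite expression system. It is maintained in E. coli as a high-copy plasmid through a ColE1/pUC-type origin and is selected with ampicillin via the β-lactamase gene and its native promoter. The remaining annotated bacterial elements (a lacI fragment, CAP binding site, lac promoter and operator, and a remnant of the pUC18/19 multiple cloning site) are leftovers of the pUC-style cloning vector and play no role in the worm.

The payload is named Pgcy-8-GAL4-SK(DBD)-VP64: the promoter of the C. elegans gcy-8 gene placed upstream of a synthetic transcriptional activator made of a GAL4 DNA-binding domain fused to VP64, a tetramer of the minimal herpes simplex virus VP16 activation domain. The recorded 849 bp insert, together with the 3,611 bp backbone, accounts for the 4,460 nt sequence, which suggests the insert size refers to the promoter fragment added to a backbone already carrying the activator, although the record does not say this explicitly. The automated annotation detects the GAL4 portion as a partial match to yeast GAL4 and picks up only a short VP16-repeat fragment (labelled VP96); it does not annotate the gcy-8 promoter or any 3′ UTR.

According to the record, the construct drives expression specifically in the AFD sensory neurons. In use, the GAL4-VP64 driver produced in these cells binds UAS sites in a separate effector transgene and activates it, so that any UAS-linked reporter or effector can be expressed in AFD by combining driver and effector strains.
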