Addgene plasmid #198770: pWP004
Purpose: Drives specific expression in the AFD neurons
Depositing lab: Paul Sternberg. Depositing organization: California Institute of Technology. Publication: A cGAL-UAS bipartite expression toolkit for Caenorhabditis elegans sensory neurons. Nava S, Palma W, Wan X, Oh JY, Gharib S, Wang H, Revanna JS, Tan M, Zhang M, Liu J, Chen CH, Lee JS, Perry B, Sternberg PW. Proc Natl Acad Sci U S A. 2023 Dec 19;120(51):e2221680120. doi: 10.1073/pnas.2221680120. Epub 2023 Dec 14. PubMed 38096407.
Backbone
  Vector backbone: pHW393
  Backbone size w/o insert (bp): 3611
  Vector type: Worm Expression
Growth in bacteria
  Bacterial resistance: Ampicillin, 100 μg/mL
  Growth temperature: 37°C
  Growth strain: DH5alpha
  Copy number: High Copy
Gene/Insert
  Gene/Insert name: Pgcy-8-GAL4-SK(DBD)-VP64
  Species: C. elegans (nematode)
  Insert size (bp): 849
  Cloning method: Restriction Enzyme; 5′ cloning site Unknown (unknown if destroyed); 3′ cloning site Unknown (unknown if destroyed)
Terms and licenses: Academic/Nonprofit Terms; Industry Terms: Not Available to Industry
How to cite: pWP004 was a gift from Paul Sternberg (Addgene plasmid # 198770 ; http://n2t.net/addgene:198770 ; RRID:Addgene_198770)
