>Addgene plasmid #198770 | pWP004 | depositor partial sequence | sequence record 385024 | gcy-8 promoter
ATTGTATTGCAATCAGTGTAATCTTTTTCTATTGTTGTTCTGATCAGTTGAATTAATTTGGGTTTCAAAA
TAACTGAAAGGGAAGCCAATTTTTAACGGGGAAGCTCTGCATAATTTCTCAAAACAACTTATTAGTTAGC
TTATACTAATTGAAAAAAAAAGAAGATAGCTAATTTTTGGCAAGCTTAAACTTAAGTTTCTAAATGTTTC
CAATATCTGCCTATTCGAACTACCGCGCTTTTGCCTCAAACTCCGCCTAATTTTCCGTGCCGCATCGTGG
TTTTTATCAATTTCGACGCAAACTCTTTGTTTTGAATCGTTAAAATTTTTTGTACATTAGACGTTAAGGG
AATATTGTAATAGACACTTCACTTGAAAATTTAAAATTGGAGAAAAATCGAGGTGTAGCAAAATGGGCGG
AGTTTTGAGACAAAACCACGGTAGTTCAAATGAGGAGATTAAATAGTTACAATTAAAAATTCGCAAAAAA
AACTTGCATTGTCTGAATGATGTTTTTTATTATTTTGTTGTGTCTCGGCTTCTAGGTCCAGTCTGTGTAT
TTTATTTCATTGTACCATAAACGTGTGAATAGAGTTCTCGTAAATCGACAATGGAGTTTTCAAAAAATAC
ATAACGATGAGTAATCCTTGTTATATTTTCCATTAGAGTAAATTGATATAAAGAAAACAGAGTTATATCT
GAAGTTGAGAAGCTTAAAAGATTTATGACTACCGTAAGAATATCCGGATGAGCTGATACAGATGGCTCAT
GAAGAGACGCAACGGGTTTCATTTCGTACATTTTTATCAACTCATATTCGATCCACGGTAACTATCGTGA
GAAGCTGTA
